>Addgene plasmid #67443 | pDEST40-ARL6-V5-His6 | addgene partial sequence | sequence record 118455 | BGH-rev 5'-TAGAAGGCACAGTCGAGG-3'
ATGGTGATGGTGATGATGACCGGTACGCGTAGAATCGAGACCGAGGAGAGGGTTAGGGATAGGCTTACCT
TCGAACCGCGGGCCCTCTAGATCAACCACTTTGTACAAGAAAGCTGGGTCTGTCTTCACAGTCTGGATCT
GATCTTGAAGCCAGTCTACACCTTCTTGCAAGCCTTCTCCTTTTATGGCATCACTAGCACAAATATGCCA
GGGTTTATCTTTGATGTTCTCTAAACACAGCAACTGAGACACTTTTACAGATGTCACTGCATCTCTAAGA
TCCATTTTATTTGCAAAGAATAAGATTGGAATTCGACGGTGTTTAATATCTGGATGATTCAGAAGAGTAT
CGAGTTCTTCTTTGGCCACAACCATTCTTAATCTATCACTACTATCAATGACAAAAATAATAGCTTGGCC
TTCTTTATAATAGTGTTCCCAGAGATTTCTGTATCTTCCTTGACCTGACATGTCAAACACTGTAAATGAC
AAACTGGATGATTTGAATTTCTCTATGCTGAATCCTATTGTTGGAAGGATATTTTGAGATTGAGCATTTG
AAGGTTTAAGTTTGTTAATGATCGTCGTTTTGCCACTATTATCTAGCCCAAGGCACAAAACATGAACCTC
CTTCTTCTTCAGGCCAAGCAAGACTGAAAGTCTGTCTAGCAATCCCATGGTTCTATCTCCTTCTAAGCCT
GCTTTTTTGTACAAACTTGTTGATAGCTTAACTAGCCAGCTTGGGTCTCCCTATAGTGAGTCGTATTAAT
TTCGATAAGCCAGTAAGCAGTGGGTTCTCTAGTTAGCCAGAGAGCTCTGCTTATATAGACCTCCCACCGT
ACACGCCTACCGCCCATTTGCGTCAATGGGGCGGAGTTGTTACGACATTTTTGGA
