[The description below was written by a language model from this plasmid's Addgene catalogue record.]
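Description:
pDEST40-ARL6-V5-His6 is a mammalian expression plasmid built on the commercial Gateway destination vector pcDNA-DEST40. It carries the human ARL6 coding sequence (also known as BBS3 or RP55), which encodes a member of the ARF family of small regulatory GTPases. The insert was introduced by Gateway recombination cloning, so it sits in the position originally occupied by the destination cassette. This places it downstream of the CMV promoter, which drives strong constitutive transcription in most mammalian cell lines. The open reading frame reads through into backbone-encoded sequence that adds a V5 epitope followed by a His6 tag at the C terminus of the protein. The use of a BGH reverse sequencing primer is consistent with a bovine growth hormone polyadenylation region following the cassette, although no feature table is provided to confirm the exact layout.

In bacteria the plasmid is maintained at high copy under ampicillin selection. In mammalian cells a neomycin resistance marker allows G418 selection, so the construct can be used for stable cell line generation as well as transient transfection. The V5 tag allows detection of the expressed protein by immunoblotting, immunofluorescence or immunoprecipitation with anti-V5 antibodies. The polyhistidine tag allows capture on immobilised metal affinity resins. The plasmid belongs to a toolbox collection of constructs for expressing or knocking down human ARF, ARL and SAR GTPases. It is suited to studies of ARL6 localisation, interactions and function in cultured mammalian cells.
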