Addgene plasmid #67443: pDEST40-ARL6-V5-His6
Purpose: Mammalian expression of hArl6 with C-term V5 and His6 tag
Depositing lab: Richard Kahn. Depositing organization: Emory University. Publication: Tool box: Plasmids for the expression or knockdown of human ARF Family GTPases (ARF/ARL/SAR) and their co-expression in bacteria with N-myristoyltransferases. Kerr SC, Kahn RA. Cell Logist. 2015 Sep 21;5(3):e1090523. doi: 10.1080/21592799.2015.1090523. eCollection 2015 Jul-Sep. PubMed 27057421.
Backbone
  Vector backbone: pcDNA-DEST40
  Backbone manufacturer: Life Technologies
  Vector type: Mammalian Expression
  Selectable markers: Neomycin (select with G418)
Growth in bacteria
  Bacterial resistance: Ampicillin, 100 μg/mL
  Growth temperature: 37°C
  Growth strain: DH5alpha
  Copy number: High Copy
Gene/Insert
  Gene/Insert name: ARL6 (alt name: pRK12n-D40)
  Species: H. sapiens (human)
  Entrez Gene: ARL6 (a.k.a. BBS3, RP55)
  Promoter: CMV
  Tag / fusion protein: V5 (C terminal on backbone); His (C terminal on backbone)
  Cloning method: Gateway Cloning
  Sequencing primers: 5′ CMV-F; 3′ BGH-rev
Terms and licenses: Academic/Nonprofit Terms; Industry Terms: Not Available to Industry
How to cite: pDEST40-ARL6-V5-His6 was a gift from Richard Kahn (Addgene plasmid # 67443 ; http://n2t.net/addgene:67443 ; RRID:Addgene_67443)
